Addgene plasmid #102747: A435S EPHA3 pcDNA3.1
Purpose: Expression of EPHA3 in mammalian cells
Depositing lab: Jin Chen. Depositing organization: Vanderbilt University. Publication: Effects of cancer-associated EPHA3 mutations on lung cancer. Zhuang G, Song W, Amato K, Hwang Y, Lee K, Boothby M, Ye F, Guo Y, Shyr Y, Lin L, Carbone DP, Brantley-Sieders DM, Chen J. J Natl Cancer Inst. 2012 Aug 8;104(15):1182-97. doi: 10.1093/jnci/djs297. Epub 2012 Jul 24. PubMed 22829656.
Backbone
  Vector backbone: pcDNA3.1(+)/myc-His B
  Backbone manufacturer: Invitrogen
  Vector type: Mammalian Expression
Growth in bacteria
  Bacterial resistance: Ampicillin, 100 μg/mL
  Growth temperature: 37°C
  Growth strain: DH5alpha
  Copy number: High Copy
Gene/Insert
  Gene/Insert name: EPHA3 (alt names: MEK4; TYRO4)
  Species: H. sapiens (human)
  Mutation: A435S (GCT > TCT)
  Entrez Gene: EPHA3 (a.k.a. EK4, ETK, ETK1, HEK, HEK4, TYRO4)
  Promoter: CMV
  Tag / fusion protein: myc-6xhis (C terminal on backbone)
  Cloning method: Unknown
  Sequencing primers: 5′ CMV-F
Terms and licenses: Academic/Nonprofit Terms; Industry Terms: Not Available to Industry
Depositor comments: Please note last 10 amino acids in C-terminal are omitted in these constructs. These series of EPHA3 constructs carry missense mutations found in lung and colon cancer.
How to cite: A435S EPHA3 pcDNA3.1 was a gift from Jin Chen (Addgene plasmid # 102747 ; http://n2t.net/addgene:102747 ; RRID:Addgene_102747)
