[The description below was written by a language model from this plasmid's Addgene catalogue record and pLannotate feature annotations shown in this document.]
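Description:
A435S EPHA3 pcDNA3.1 is a mammalian expression plasmid built on the Invitrogen pcDNA3.1(+)/myc-His B backbone, carrying human EPHA3, an Eph-family receptor tyrosine kinase that binds ephrin-A ligands. The coding sequence bears the missense mutation A435S (a GCT to TCT codon change). It belongs to a series of EPHA3 constructs carrying point mutations identified in lung and colon cancers. The depositor notes that the last ten C-terminal amino acids of EPHA3 are omitted in this series. The catalogue entry lists a backbone-encoded C-terminal myc-6xHis tag, although the automated annotation of the 8,539 nt sequence does not call out the tag as a separate feature.

Expression is driven by the human cytomegalovirus immediate-early enhancer and promoter, with a T7 promoter lying between the CMV promoter and the insert, and transcripts are terminated by the bovine growth hormone polyadenylation signal. A separate cassette, consisting of the SV40 enhancer/early promoter, the neo (nptII) gene and an SV40 poly(A) signal, provides a marker of the kind normally used for G418 selection of stably transfected mammalian cells. In bacteria the plasmid replicates from a high-copy ColE1/pUC-type origin and is selected with ampicillin through the β-lactamase gene, and an f1 origin is also present. The short hits annotated as HIV-1 LTR, bom, ble and lacI fragments, along with the lac promoter/operator region, appear to be backbone remnants or incidental matches rather than functional parts of the design. The plasmid is intended for expressing this mutant EPHA3 in mammalian cells, for example to study how a cancer-associated substitution affects the receptor.
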