Features (pLannotate 1.2.2; 20 found; start..end, strand, type, name):
     16..345     -  promoter       SV40 promoter: SV40 enhancer and early promoter
    359..787     -  rep_origin     f1 ori (sequence partly withheld): f1 bacteriophage origin of replication; arrow indicates direction of (+) strand synthesis
    808..829     -  promoter       SV40 promoter (fragment): SV40 enhancer and early promoter
    833..1057    -  polyA_signal   bGH poly(A) signal: bovine growth hormone polyadenylation signal
   1161..4079    -  CDS            EPHA3: EPHA3_HUMAN - Also known as ETK, ETK1, HEK, TYRO4. Experimental evidence at protein level: Swiss-Prot protein existence level 1. Receptor tyrosine kinase which binds promiscuously membrane- bound ephrin family ligands residing on adjacent cells, leading to contact-dependent bidirectional signaling into neighboring cells. The signaling pathway downstream of the receptor is referred to as forward signaling while the signaling pathway downstream of the ephrin ligand is referred to as reverse signaling. Highly promiscuous for ephrin-A ligands it binds preferentially EFNA5. Upon activation by EFNA5
   4310..4328    -  promoter       T7 promoter: promoter for bacteriophage T7 RNA polymerase
   4344..4377    -  LTR            5' LTR (truncated) (fragment): truncated 5' long terminal repeat (LTR) from HIV-1
   4373..4576    -  promoter       CMV promoter: human cytomegalovirus (CMV) immediate early promoter
   4577..4956    -  enhancer       CMV enhancer: human cytomegalovirus immediate early enhancer
   5111..5163    +  misc_feature   bom (fragment): basis of mobility region from pBR322
   5222..5326    +  promoter       AmpR promoter: bla
   5327..6187    +  CDS            AmpR: β-lactamase; bla; confers resistance to ampicillin, carbenicillin, and related antibiotics
   6358..6946    +  rep_origin     ori: high-copy-number ColE1/pMB1/pBR322/pUC origin of replication
   7129..7221    +  CDS            lacI (fragment): lac repressor; lacI; The lac repressor binds to the lac operator to inhibit transcription in E. coli. This inhibition can be relieved by adding lactose or isopropyl-β-D-thiogalactopyranoside (IPTG).
   7234..7255    +  protein_bind   CAP binding site: CAP binding activates transcription in the presence of cAMP. E. coli catabolite activator protein
   7270..7300    +  promoter       lac promoter: promoter for the E. coli lac operon
   7308..7324    +  protein_bind   lac operator: The lac repressor binds to the lac operator to inhibit transcription in E. coli. This inhibition can be relieved by adding lactose or isopropyl-β-D-thiogalactopyranoside (IPTG). lac repressor encoded by lacI
   7397..7518    -  polyA_signal   SV40 poly(A) signal: SV40 polyadenylation signal
   7513..7671    -  CDS            ble (fragment): BLE_KLEPN - Experimental evidence at protein level: Swiss-Prot protein existence level 1. Binding protein with a strong affinity to the bleomycin family of antibiotics. Binds to CL990; an antimitotic-antibiotic compound. From Klebsiella pneumoniae.
   7697..8488    -  CDS            neo: KKA2_KLEPN - Also known as kan, nptII. Experimental evidence at protein level: Swiss-Prot protein existence level 1. Resistance to kanamycin, neomycin, paromomycin, ribostamycin, butirosin and gentamicin B. From Klebsiella pneumoniae.
>Addgene plasmid #102747 | A435S EPHA3 pcDNA3.1 | addgene full sequence | sequence record 198416 | Addgene NGS Result
AGCTCCCGGGAGCTTTTTGCAAAAGCCTAGGCCTCCAAAAAAGCCTCCTCACTACTTCTGGAATAGCTCA
GAGGCAGAGGCGGCCTCGGCCTCTGCATAAATAAAAAAAATTAGTCAGCCATGGGGCGGAGAATGGGCGG
AACTGGGCGGAGTTAGGGGCGGGATGGGCGGAGTTAGGGGCGGGACTATGGTTGCTGACTAATTGAGATG
CATGCTTTGCATACTTCTGCCTGCTGGGGAGCCTGGGGACTTTCCACACCTGGTTGCTGACTAATTGAGA
TGCATGCTTTGCATACTTCTGCCTGCTGGGGAGCCTGGGGACTTTCCACACCCTAACTGACACACATTCC
ACAGAATTAATTCGCGTTAAATTTTTGTTAAATCAGCTCATTTTTTAACCAATAGGCCGAAATCGGCAAA
ATCCCTTATAAATCAAAAGAATAGACCGAGATAGGGT
[37 nt withheld, positions 458-494]
AAAGAACGTGGACTCCAACGTCAAAGG
[49 nt withheld, positions 522-570]
T
[91 nt withheld, positions 572-662]
G
[124 nt withheld, positions 664-787]
GGGGATACCCCCTAGAGCCCCAGCTGGTTCTTTCCGCCTCAGAAGCCATAGAGCCCACCGCATCCCCAGC
ATGCCTGCTATTGTCTTCCCAATCCTCCCCCTTGCTGTCCTGCCCCACCCCACCCCCCAGAATAGAATGA
CACCTACTCAGACAATGCGATGCAATTTCCTCATTTTATTAGGAAAGGACAGTGGGAGTGGCACCTTCCA
GGGTCAAGGAAGGCACGGGGGAGGGGCAAACAACAGATGGCTGGCAACTAGAAGGCACAGTCGAGGCTGA
TCAGCGGGTTTAAACTCAATGGTGATGGTGATGATGACCGGTATGCATATTCAGATCCTCTTCTGAGATG
AGTTTTTGTTCGAACCGCGGGCCCTCTAGAGCTTTAATGCTACTGATGATCTTCTTCTGTGGCCCAACCA
CGGTGACACCAACCTTTTTCATGTCATCTGTGGAAATCTTGGCTATTGTGTCACAAGAACTGTACTCCAC
ACCCGTGAAGATTTCCTTGCAGTGTGCTGTCCAGACACCATTAAGCCAGTCACCTGTTGTGCGGAAGGTA
GTGATATCCACATTGCTTTGGTCCAGAAGAAGGTTTGATGGCCTTGCGGCTGCACTGGTGATGATCTTCA
GGCTGCCGGGATTCCGGATAAGCTTGTCCAGAATACTAACAATCTGCTCAAACTTGGGTCTGTTGTTCCT
GTCTTTCTGCCAGCAGTCCAGCATCAGCTGATACAAGGCAGCTGGGCAGTCCATGGGGGGTGGCAGTCGA
TAGCCCTCATCTACAGCTTTAATTACATCCTGATTGGACATCTCCCAGTATGGTCTCTCTCCATAAGACA
TCACCTCCCAGAGAACAATCCCATAACTCCATACATCGCTGGCTGACGTGAACTTGCGGTAGGCTATAGC
TTCTGGTGATGTCCACCTGATTGGGATCTTCCCTCCTCTTGTTGTATAAGCAGCTTCTGGGTCATCCTCC
AGGACACGCGAAAGTCCGAAATCAGAAACCTTACACACCAAGTTACTGTTGATCAAGATGTTCCGAGCAG
CGAGGTCTCGGTGAACATAGCCCATGTCTGACAGGTACTTCATGCCAGATGCTATCCCTCGAAGCATCCC
CACTAGCTGAATGACAGTAAACTGGGCATCGTGTTTACGTAGGAAACTATCCAAGGAACCATTCTCCATG
TATTCTGTGACAATCATAACTGGCTTACTTTTGGTAACAACTCCTTCCAGTCGAATGATATTGGGGTGGT
CAAACTGTCCCATAATGCTTGCTTCTCCCAGGAAGTCTCTCCTCTGCTTTTCTGTGTAGCCAACTTTCAG
GGTCTTAATGGCCACTGAAATCTCTTTTTTTGAAGGAAGTTTTAAGCGACCACTGCACACCTCTCCAAAT
TCACCTGCTCCAACAACTTTATCAATGGATATGTTGGTGGCATCCAATTCCTTGGCAAACTCATGAACAG
CTTGGGTAGGGTCTTCATATGTATGTGGGTCAACATAAGTCCTGAGACCTGGAAGTTTTAAATGCCCATT
GCCAAAATGAAGTCTTTTTTCATCTGCCCCATGTTTTGACTTATAGCCACAGAACCTCCCAATCAAAACA
TAGATGACAACAGTGAGGAGAATAATTGCTACTGCCGCTGAAATGGCGATCATGACCACTTGGCTACTTT
CACCAGAGATGGAGAAAGAGTCTGGACTAGTTTCAAACTCAAACTTGCGGCTGTTCGTCCCATATCCAGC
GGCTGTTCGGGCTCGGATTTGGAATACGTATATAGTGTCAGGCTTGAGGCTACTGATGGTAACATTTGTG
CCTCTTGCCCTCAGAATGGTATAACTTGTTTCTTGTTCCTGCTTTTCATAGTATTTGACCTCGTAGTCCA
ATATGATCCCATTAGGATGTTCAGGTTCTTGCCAGGACAAAGAGATGCTATTTCTGGAGGTCCGATCTTT
CTTAATCGTCAGGACAGGTGATGGAGCAGACTGATTAGTTGTGATGCTGACCGCAGCAAACTGTCTTGGT
GGGGAGCTCAGCTCTGACACCCCATTAACGGCATCAATCTCAAAGGTGTAGTTAGTATGTGCCAGAAGGT
CTGTCACTGTCACCGTGGTGTTGGTGAGTCCAAACTGTCGAGGGAGGAAGCGGACATTTGGGCTGCATGG
CTCACACTGTTTTATATTCCACCCACATTTTTTACATATGATGTTGAAGGTAACATCTTTCCGGCCTCCT
GTGTCCAGGGGCCAACTCCAGTCCAGGATAACTGAGGTCTCGTTTATATTAGAGATAACATTTCTTGGTG
AAGATGGAGGTCGGGTACAAGCCATGGATGGAGGGTCTTTGTCTGCCCGGAAGTAATTATTCTCACACCT
GCAGTTCATTGAACCATCTTCCTGAGTAGAACTGTGAGGCGGGCACTTAGCACACTTCATATTACCATCC
AATGCCTTGTAGAAACCTGGTCGACAAGCTTGGCACATAAAACCTCTTTCTTCATAGCCAGCATTGCAGG
AACACTTGCCAATGGGTACAAGCCATTCGCCTTCTGTACTGCAGTACATCCTTGGAGGATCTTCCTCCTT
AGAATTGTTGACACAAGACCCTCTAACCTCCACCAGGGACTGGGAGTCCATGGGTACCGTGTCTGGAAAC
ATAGCCAGATTCTTCACTGTAAATGGGCACTTTTTGAAGTATACTCTCACAGACACCAAGGCAACACAAG
CACCAACATCTTGAAATGCCAAATAAAATCCCTTCTTGTTGACAGGACCTACTTCTCTAATCTCAGTGTT
GAGCTTCAGAATACGGTCCCCAAGATCCATTTGAGTGAAACTTTCATCAGCTGCAATGGTGTCAATCTTT
GTAAACTGATGCTCTCGAAATTTCACCCCATGATCATCATCAGACTCCATGTAGTACAGGTTGAATGTCT
CCTTGCAAGTTCCTAAAACCAATGGAATGCTATTGCAGTCTCGTAGAGTGAACTTGAGCTCCACATAAAT
CTTCTGAGCTGAGTTCCTGGGGACCCAGTTTGTTCTCAGCCAATTGTTTTGACTGTGGTCCATGACATTG
CACACCTGGTAAGTCCTGATGGGTGTGTAATGTTCATCCACACCACTGATCTCTTCCCACCCATGTGATG
GATAAGAGATCCAGCCCAGCTCCCCTTGAATTGTTTTTGAATCCAGTAGATTGACTTCATTGGAAGGCTG
CGGAATCAGTTCCCCGAAGCTGTCGAGAACAGAGCAGCTGAGAAGGAGGAGGATGGAGAGCTGACAATCC
ATGTTGCTGGTGCAGAGGGCAGTGAGAGGAGCATATCTCCATGAAGCATGCCACTGATGTGAGGGGGAGC
GCTCTGATTGCTGGAGAAGTTACCATGCTCCGCTCGCAGGCTGATGTCAAGTTTGACACTCCTGGTTCTA
CGCTGTCACCTCGCTAGAGCTCGACGAATTCCACCACACTGGACTAGTGGATCCGAGCTCGGTACCAAGC
TTAACTAGCCAGCTTGGGTCTCCCTATAGTGAGTCGTATTAATTTCGATAAGCCAGTAAGCAGTGGGTTC
TCTAGTTAGCCAGAGAGCTCTGCTTATATAGACCTCCCACCGTACACGCCTACCGCCCATTTGCGTCAAT
GGGGCGGAGTTGTTACGACATTTTGGAAAGTCCCGTTGATTTTGGTGCCAAAACAAACTCCCATTGACGT
CAATGGGGTGGAGACTTGGAAATCCCCGTGAGTCAAACCGCTATCCACGCCCATTGATGTACTGCCAAAA
CCGCATCACCATGGTAATAGCGATGACTAATACGTAGATGTACTGCCAAGTAGGAAAGTCCCATAAGGTC
ATGTACTGGGCATAATGCCAGGCGGGCCATTTACCGTCATTGACGTCAATAGGGGGCGTACTTGGCATAT
GATACACTTGATGTACTGCCAAGTGGGCAGTTTACCGTAAATACTCCACCCATTGACGTCAATGGAAAGT
CCCTATTGGCGTTACTATGGGAACATACGTCATTATTGACGTCAATGGGCGGGGGTCGTTGGGCGGTCAG
CCAGGCGGGCCATTTACCGTAAGTTATGTAACGCGGAACTCCATATATGGGCTATGAACTAATGACCCCG
TAATTGATTACTATTAATAACTAGTCAATAATCAATGTCAACGCGTATATCTGGCCCGTACATCGCGAAG
CAGCGCAAAACGCCTAACCCTAAGCAGATTCTTCATGCAATTGTCGGTCAAGCCTTGCCTTGTTGTAGCT
TAAATTTTGCTCGCGCACTACTCAGCGACCTCCAACACACAAGCAGGGAGCAGATACTGGCTTAACTATG
CGGCATCAGAGCAGATTGTACTGAGAGTGCACCATAGGGGATCGGGAGATCTCCCGATCCGTCGACGTCA
GGTGGCACTTTTCGGGGAAATGTGCGCGGAACCCCTATTTGTTTATTTTTCTAAATACATTCAAATATGT
ATCCGCTCATGAGACAATAACCCTGATAAATGCTTCAATAATATTGAAAAAGGAAGAGTATGAGTATTCA
ACATTTCCGTGTCGCCCTTATTCCCTTTTTTGCGGCATTTTGCCTTCCTGTTTTTGCTCACCCAGAAACG
CTGGTGAAAGTAAAAGATGCTGAAGATCAGTTGGGTGCACGAGTGGGTTACATCGAACTGGATCTCAACA
GCGGTAAGATCCTTGAGAGTTTTCGCCCCGAAGAACGTTTTCCAATGATGAGCACTTTTAAAGTTCTGCT
ATGTGGCGCGGTATTATCCCGTATTGACGCCGGGCAAGAGCAACTCGGTCGCCGCATACACTATTCTCAG
AATGACTTGGTTGAGTACTCACCAGTCACAGAAAAGCATCTTACGGATGGCATGACAGTAAGAGAATTAT
GCAGTGCTGCCATAACCATGAGTGATAACACTGCGGCCAACTTACTTCTGACAACGATCGGAGGACCGAA
GGAGCTAACCGCTTTTTTGCACAACATGGGGGATCATGTAACTCGCCTTGATCGTTGGGAACCGGAGCTG
AATGAAGCCATACCAAACGACGAGCGTGACACCACGATGCCTGTAGCAATGGCAACAACGTTGCGCAAAC
TATTAACTGGCGAACTACTTACTCTAGCTTCCCGGCAACAATTAATAGACTGGATGGAGGCGGATAAAGT
TGCAGGACCACTTCTGCGCTCGGCCCTTCCGGCTGGCTGGTTTATTGCTGATAAATCTGGAGCCGGTGAG
CGTGGGTCTCGCGGTATCATTGCAGCACTGGGGCCAGATGGTAAGCCCTCCCGTATCGTAGTTATCTACA
CGACGGGGAGTCAGGCAACTATGGATGAACGAAATAGACAGATCGCTGAGATAGGTGCCTCACTGATTAA
GCATTGGTAACTGTCAGACCAAGTTTACTCATATATACTTTAGATTGATTTAAAACTTCATTTTTAATTT
AAAAGGATCTAGGTGAAGATCCTTTTTGATAATCTCATGACCAAAATCCCTTAACGTGAGTTTTCGTTCC
ACTGAGCGTCAGACCCCGTAGAAAAGATCAAAGGATCTTCTTGAGATCCTTTTTTTCTGCGCGTAATCTG
CTGCTTGCAAACAAAAAAACCACCGCTACCAGCGGTGGTTTGTTTGCCGGATCAAGAGCTACCAACTCTT
TTTCCGAAGGTAACTGGCTTCAGCAGAGCGCAGATACCAAATACTGTTCTTCTAGTGTAGCCGTAGTTAG
GCCACCACTTCAAGAACTCTGTAGCACCGCCTACATACCTCGCTCTGCTAATCCTGTTACCAGTGGCTGC
TGCCAGTGGCGATAAGTCGTGTCTTACCGGGTTGGACTCAAGACGATAGTTACCGGATAAGGCGCAGCGG
TCGGGCTGAACGGGGGGTTCGTGCACACAGCCCAGCTTGGAGCGAACGACCTACACCGAACTGAGATACC
TACAGCGTGAGCTATGAGAAAGCGCCACGCTTCCCGAAGGGAGAAAGGCGGACAGGTATCCGGTAAGCGG
CAGGGTCGGAACAGGAGAGCGCACGAGGGAGCTTCCAGGGGGAAACGCCTGGTATCTTTATAGTCCTGTC
GGGTTTCGCCACCTCTGACTTGAGCGTCGATTTTTGTGATGCTCGTCAGGGGGGCGGAGCCTATGGAAAA
ACGCCAGCAACGCGGCCTTTTTACGGTTCCTGGCCTTTTGCTGGCCTTTTGCTCACATGTTCTTTCCTGC
GTTATCCCCTGATTCTGTGGATAACCGTATTACCGCCTTTGAGTGAGCTGATACCGCTCGCCGCAGCCGA
ACGACCGAGCGCAGCGAGTCAGTGAGCGAGGAAGCGGAAGAGCGCCCAATACGCAAACCGCCTCTCCCCG
CGCGTTGGCCGATTCATTAATGCAGCTGGCACGACAGGTTTCCCGACTGGAAAGCGGGCAGTGAGCGCAA
CGCAATTAATGTGAGTTAGCTCACTCATTAGGCACCCCAGGCTTTACACTTTATGCTTCCGGCTCGTATG
TTGTGTGGAATTGTGAGCGGATAACAATTTCACACAGGAAACAGCTATGACCATGATTACGCCAAGCTCT
AGCTAGAGGTCGACGGTATACAGACATGATAAGATACATTGATGAGTTTGGACAAACCACAACTAGAATG
CAGTGAAAAAAATGCTTTATTTGTGAAATTTGTGATGCTATTGCTTTATTTGTAACCATTATAAGCTGCA
ATAAACAAGTTGGGGTGGGCGAAGAACTCCAGCATGAGATCCCCGCGCTGGAGGATCATCCAGCCGGCGT
CCCGGAAAACGATTCCGAAGCCCAACCTTTCATAGAAGGCGGCGGTGGAATCGAAATCTCGTGATGGCAG
GTTGGGCGTCGCTTGGTCGGTCATTTCGCGAACCCCAGAGTCCCGCTCAGAAGAACTCGTCAAGAAGGCG
ATAGAAGGCGATGCGCTGCGAATCGGGAGCGGCGATACCGTAAAGCACGAGGAAGCGGTCAGCCCATTCG
CCGCCAAGCTCTTCAGCAATATCACGGGTAGCCAACGCTATGTCCTGATAGCGGTCCGCCACACCCAGCC
GGCCACAGTCGATGAATCCAGAAAAGCGGCCATTTTCCACCATGATATTCGGCAAGCAGGCATCGCCATG
GGTCACGACGAGATCCTCGCCGTCGGGCATGCGCGCCTTGAGCCTGGCGAACAGTTCGGCTGGCGCGAGC
CCCTGATGCTCTTCGTCCAGATCATCCTGATCGACAAGACCGGCTTCCATCCGAGTACGTGCTCGCTCGA
TGCGATGTTTCGCTTGGTGGTCGAATGGGCAGGTAGCCGGATCAAGCGTATGCAGCCGCCGCATTGCATC
AGCCATGATGGATACTTTCTCGGCAGGAGCAAGGTGAGATGACAGGAGATCCTGCCCCGGCACTTCGCCC
AATAGCAGCCAGTCCCTTCCCGCTTCAGTGACAACGTCGAGCACAGCTGCGCAAGGAACGCCCGTCGTGG
CCAGCCACGATAGCCGCGCTGCCTCGTCCTGCAGTTCATTCAGGGCACCGGACAGGTCGGTCTTGACAAA
AAGAACCGGGCGCCCCTGCGCTGACAGCCGGAACACGGCGGCATCAGAGCAGCCGATTGTCTGTTGTGCC
CAGTCATAGCCGAATAGCCTCTCCACCCAAGCGGCCGGAGAACCTGCGTGCAATCCATCTTGTTCAATCA
TGCGAAACGATCCTCATCCTGTCTCTTGATCAGATCCGAAAATGGATATACA
